>Addgene plasmid #142210 | TFORF0885 | addgene full sequence | sequence record 397707 | Addgene NGS Result
TTAATGTAGTCTTATGCAATACTCTTGTAGTCTTGCAACATGGTAACGATGAGTTAGCAACATGCCTTAC
AAGGAGAGAAAAAGCACCGTGCATGCCGATTGGTGGAAGTAAGGTGGTACGATCGTGCCTTATTAGGAAG
GCAACAGACGGGTCTGACATGGATTGGACGAACCACTGAATTGCCGCATTGCAGAGATATTGTATTTAAG
TGCCTAGCTCGATACATAAACGGGTCTCTCTGGTTAGACCAGATCTGAGCCTGGGAGCTCTCTGGCTAAC
TAGGGAACCCACTGCTTAAGCCTCAATAAAGCTTGCCTTGAGTGCTTCAAGTAGTGTGTGCCCGTCTGTT
GTGTGACTCTGGTAACTAGAGATCCCTCAGACCCTTTTAGTCAGTGTGGAAAATCTCTAGCAGTGGCGCC
CGAACAGGGACTTGAAAGCGAAAGGGAAACCAGAGGAGCTCTCTCGACGCAGGACTCGGCTTGCTGAAGC
GCGCACGGCAAGAGGCGAGGGGCGGCGACTGGTGAGTACGCCAAAAATTTTGACTAGCGGAGGCTAGAAG
GAGAGAGATGGGTGCGAGAGCGTCAGTATTAAGCGGGGGAGAATTAGATCGCGATGGGAAAAAATTCGGT
TAAGGCCAGGGGGAAAGAAAAAATATAAATTAAAACATATAGTATGGGCAAGCAGGGAGCTAGAACGATT
CGCAGTTAATCCTGGCCTGTTAGAAACATCAGAAGGCTGTAGACAAATACTGGGACAGCTACAACCATCC
CTTCAGACAGGATCAGAAGAACTTAGATCATTATATAATACAGTAGCAACCCTCTATTGTGTGCATCAAA
GGATAGAGATAAAAGACACCAAGGAAGCTTTAGACAAGATAGAGGAAGAGCAAAACAAAAGTAAGACCAC
CGCACAGCAAGCGGCCGCTGATCTTCAGACCTGGAGGAGGAGATATGAGGGACAATTGGAGAAGTGAATT
ATATAAATATAAAGTAGTAAAAATTGAACCATTAGGAGTAGCACCCACCAAGGCAAAGAGAAGAGTGGTG
CAGAGAGAAAAAAGAGCAGTGGGAATAGGAGCTTTGTTCCTTGGGTTCTTGGGAGCAGCAGGAAGCACTA
TGGGCGCAGCGTCAATGACGCTGACGGTACAGGCCAGACAATTATTGTCTGGTATAGTGCAGCAGCAGAA
CAATTTGCTGAGGGCTATTGAGGCGCAACAGCATCTGTTGCAACTCACAGTCTGGGGCATCAAGCAGCTC
CAGGCAAGAATCCTGGCTGTGGAAAGATACCTAAAGGATCAACAGCTCCTGGGGATTTGGGGTTGCTCTG
GAAAACTCATTTGCACCACTGCTGTGCCTTGGAATGCTAGTTGGAGTAATAAATCTCTGGAACAGATTTG
GAATCACACGACCTGGATGGAGTGGGACAGAGAAATTAACAATTACACAAGCTTAATACACTCCTTAATT
GAAGAATCGCAAAACCAGCAAGAAAAGAATGAACAAGAATTATTGGAATTAGATAAATGGGCAAGTTTGT
GGAATTGGTTTAACATAACAAATTGGCTGTGGTATATAAAATTATTCATAATGATAGTAGGAGGCTTGGT
AGGTTTAAGAATAGTTTTTGCTGTACTTTCTATAGTGAATAGAGTTAGGCAGGGATATTCACCATTATCG
TTTCAGACCCACCTCCCAACCCCGAGGGGACCCATGCATTGCATCTCAATTAGTCAGCAACCAGGTGTGG
AAAGTCCCCAGGCTCCCCAGCAGGCAGAAGTATGCAAAGCATGCGTCTCAATTAGTCAGCAACCATAGTC
CCGCCCCTAACTCCGCCCATCCCGCCCCTAACTCCGCCCAGTTCCGCCCATTCTCCGCCCCATGGCTGAC
TAATTTTTTTTATTTATGCAGAGGCCGAGGCCGCCTCGGCCTCTGAGCTATTCCAGAAGTAGTGAGGAGG
CTTTTTTGGAGGCCTAGGCTTTTGCAAAAAGCTTTCTAGAGGTACCACCGGAGCTTACCATGACCGAGTA
CAAGCCCACGGTGCGCCTCGCCACCCGCGACGACGTCCCCAGGGCCGTACGCACCCTCGCCGCCGCGTTC
GCCGACTACCCCGCCACGCGCCACACCGTCGATCCGGACCGCCACATCGAGCGGGTCACCGAGCTGCAAG
AACTCTTCCTCACGCGCGTCGGGCTCGACATCGGCAAGGTGTGGGTCGCGGACGACGGCGCCGCCGTGGC
GGTCTGGACCACGCCGGAGAGCGTCGAAGCGGGGGCGGTGTTCGCCGAGATCGGCCCGCGCATGGCCGAG
TTGAGCGGTTCCCGGCTGGCCGCGCAGCAACAGATGGAAGGCCTCCTGGCGCCGCACCGGCCCAAGGAGC
CCGCGTGGTTCCTGGCCACCGTCGGCGTCTCGCCCGACCACCAGGGCAAGGGTCTGGGCAGCGCCGTCGT
GCTCCCCGGAGTGGAGGCGGCCGAGCGCGCCGGGGTGCCCGCCTTCCTGGAGACCTCCGCGCCCCGCAAC
CTCCCCTTCTACGAGCGGCTCGGCTTCACCGTCACCGCCGACGTCGAGGTGCCCGAAGGACCGCGCACCT
GGTGCATGACCCGCAAGCCCGGTGCCAGTTAACGAATTCTAGATCTTGAGACAAATGGCAGTATTCATCC
ACAATTTTAAAAGAAAAGGGGGGATTGGGGGGTACAGTGCAGGGGAAAGAATAGTAGACATAATAGCAAC
AGACATACAAACTAAAGAATTACAAAAACAAATTACAAAAATTCAAAATTTTCGGGTTTATTACAGGGAC
AGCAGAGATCCACTTTGGCGCCGGCTCGAGGCCTGCAGGTGCAAAGATGGATAAAGTTTTAAACAGAGAG
GAATCTTTGCAGCTAATGGACCTTCTAGGTCTTGAAAGGAGTGGGAATTGGCTCCGGTGCCCGTCAGTGG
GCAGAGCGCACATCGCCCACAGTCCCCGAGAAGTTGGGGGGAGGGGTCGGCAATTGAACCGGTGCCTAGA
GAAGGTGGCGCGGGGTAAACTGGGAAAGTGATGTCGTGTACTGGCTCCGCCTTTTTCCCGAGGGTGGGGG
AGAACCGTATATAAGTGCAGTAGTCGCCGTGAACGTTCTTTTTCGCAACGGGTTTGCCGCCAGAACACAG
GTAAGTGCCGTGTGTGGTTCCCGCGGGCCTGGCCTCTTTACGGGTTATGGCCCTTGCGTGCCTTGAATTA
CTTCCACCTGGCTGCAGTACGTGATTCTTGATCCCGAGCTTCGGGTTGGAAGTGGGTGGGAGAGTTCGAG
GCCTTGCGCTTAAGGAGCCCCTTCGCCTCGTGCTTGAGTTGAGGCCTGGCCTGGGCGCTGGGGCCGCCGC
GTGCGAATCTGGTGGCACCTTCGCGCCTGTCTCGCTGCTTTCGATAAGTCTCTAGCCATTTAAAATTTTT
GATGACCTGCTGCGACGCTTTTTTTCTGGCAAGATAGTCTTGTAAATGCGGGCCAAGATCTGCACACTGG
TATTTCGGTTTTTGGGGCCGCGGGCGGCGACGGGGCCCGTGCGTCCCAGCGCACATGTTCGGCGAGGCGG
GGCCTGCGAGCGCGGCCACCGAGAATCGGACGGGGGTAGTCTCAAGCTGGCCGGCCTGCTCTGGTGCCTG
GCCTCGCGCCGCCGTGTATCGCCCCGCCCTGGGCGGCAAGGCTGGCCCGGTCGGCACCAGTTGCGTGAGC
GGAAAGATGGCCGCTTCCCGGCCCTGCTGCAGGGAGCTCAAAATGGAGGACGCGGCGCTCGGGAGAGCGG
GCGGGTGAGTCACCCACACAAAGGAAAAGGGCCTTTCCGTCCTCAGCCGTCGCTTCATGTGACTCCACGG
AGTACCGGGCGCCGTCCAGGCACCTCGATTAGTTCTCGAGCTTTTGGAGTACGTCGTCTTTAGGTTGGGG
GGAGGGGTTTTATGCGATGGAGTTTCCCCACACTGAGTGGGTGGAGACTGAAGTTAGGCCAGCTTGGCAC
TTGATGTAATTCTCCTTGGAATTTGCCCTTTTTGAGTTTGGATCTTGGTTCATTCTCAAGCCTCAGACAG
TGGTTCAAAGTTTTTTTCTTCCATTTCAGGTGTCGTGAGGCTAGCACCGCCACCATGACCATGGTTGACA
CAGAGATGCCATTCTGGCCCACCAACTTTGGGATCAGCTCCGTGGATCTCTCCGTAATGGAAGACCACTC
CCACTCCTTTGATATCAAGCCCTTCACTACTGTTGACTTCTCCAGCATTTCTACTCCACATTACGAAGAC
ATTCCATTCACAAGAACAGATCCAGTGGTTGCAGATTACAAGTATGACCTGAAACTTCAAGAGTACCAAA
GTGCAATCAAAGTGGAGCCTGCATCTCCACCTTATTATTCTGAGAAGACTCAGCTCTACAATAAGCCTCA
TGAAGAGCCTTCCAACTCCCTCATGGCAATTGAATGTCGTGTCTGTGGAGATAAAGCTTCTGGATTTCAC
TATGGAGTTCATGCTTGTGAAGGATGCAAGGGTTTCTTCCGGAGAACAATCAGATTGAAGCTTATCTATG
ACAGATGTGATCTTAACTGTCGGATCCACAAAAAAAGTAGAAATAAATGTCAGTACTGTCGGTTTCAGAA
ATGCCTTGCAGTGGGGATGTCTCATAATGCCATCAGGTTTGGGCGGATGCCACAGGCCGAGAAGGAGAAG
CTGTTGGCGGAGATCTCCAGTGATATCGACCAGCTGAATCCAGAGTCCGCTGACCTCCGGGCCCTGGCAA
AACATTTGTATGACTCATACATAAAGTCCTTCCCGCTGACCAAAGCAAAGGCGAGGGCGATCTTGACAGG
AAAGACAACAGACAAATCAACCGCCCAGGTTTGCTAGTAATGAACTAGTCCGTAACTTGAAAGTATTTCG
ATTTCTTGGCTTTATATATCTTGTGGAAAGGACGATATTGCACTAGTGGCCGATGAGGAACGCGTTAAGT
CGACAATCAACCTCTGGATTACAAAATTTGTGAAAGATTGACTGGTATTCTTAACTATGTTGCTCCTTTT
ACGCTATGTGGATACGCTGCTTTAATGCCTTTGTATCATGCTATTGCTTCCCGTATGGCTTTCATTTTCT
CCTCCTTGTATAAATCCTGGTTGCTGTCTCTTTATGAGGAGTTGTGGCCCGTTGTCAGGCAACGTGGCGT
GGTGTGCACTGTGTTTGCTGACGCAACCCCCACTGGTTGGGGCATTGCCACCACCTGTCAGCTCCTTTCC
GGGACTTTCGCTTTCCCCCTCCCTATTGCCACGGCGGAACTCATCGCCGCCTGCCTTGCCCGCTGCTGGA
CAGGGGCTCGGCTGTTGGGCACTGACAATTCCGTGGTGTTGTCGGGGAAATCATCGTCCTTTCCTTGGCT
GCTCGCCTGTGTTGCCACCTGGATTCTGCGCGGGACGTCCTTCTGCTACGTCCCTTCGGCCCTCAATCCA
GCGGACCTTCCTTCCCGCGGCCTGCTGCCGGCTCTGCGGCCTCTTCCGCGTCTTCGCCTTCGCCCTCAGA
CGAGTCGGATCTCCCTTTGGGCCGCCTCCCCGCGTCGACTTTAAGACCAATGACTTACAAGGCAGCTGTA
GATCTTAGCCACTTTTTAAAAGAAAAGGGGGGACTGGAAGGGCTAATTCACTCCCAACGAAGACAAGATC
TGCTTTTTGCTTGTACTGGGTCTCTCTGGTTAGACCAGATCTGAGCCTGGGAGCTCTCTGGCTAACTAGG
GAACCCACTGCTTAAGCCTCAATAAAGCTTGCCTTGAGTGCTTCAAGTAGTGTGTGCCCGTCTGTTGTGT
GACTCTGGTAACTAGAGATCCCTCAGACCCTTTTAGTCAGTGTGGAAAATCTCTAGCAGTACGTATAGTA
GTTCATGTCATCTTATTATTCAGTATTTATAACTTGCAAAGAAATGAATATCAGAGAGTGAGAGGAACTT
GTTTATTGCAGCTTATAATGGTTACAAATAAAGCAATAGCATCACAAATTTCACAAATAAAGCATTTTTT
TCACTGCATTCTAGTTGTGGTTTGTCCAAACTCATCAATGTATCTTATCATGTCTGGCTCTAGCTATCCC
GCCCCTAACTCCGCCCATCCCGCCCCTAACTCCGCCCAGTTCCGCCCATTCTCCGCCCCATGGCTGACTA
ATTTTTTTTATTTATGCAGAGGCCGAGGCCGCCTCGGCCTCTGAGCTATTCCAGAAGTAGTGAGGAGGCT
TTTTTGGAGGCCTAGGGACGTACCCAATTCGCCCTATAGTGAGTCGTATTACGCGCGCTCACTGGCCGTC
GTTTTACAACGTCGTGACTGGGAAAACCCTGGCGTTACCCAACTTAATCGCCTTGCAGCACATCCCCCTT
TCGCCAGCTGGCGTAATAGCGAAGAGGCCCGCACCGATCGCCCTTCCCAACAGTTGCGCAGCCTGAATGG
CGAATGGG
[124 nt withheld, positions 6449-6572]
C
[91 nt withheld, positions 6574-6664]
A
[49 nt withheld, positions 6666-6714]
CCTTTGACGTTGGAGTCCACGTTCTTT
[37 nt withheld, positions 6742-6778]
ACCCTATCTCGGTCTATTCTTTTGATTTATAAGGGATTTTGCCGATTTCGGCCTATTGGTTAAAAAATGA
GCTGATTTAACAAAAATTTAACGCGAATTTTAACAAAATATTAACGCTTACAATTTAGGTGGCACTTTTC
GGGGAAATGTGCGCGGAACCCCTATTTGTTTATTTTTCTAAATACATTCAAATATGTATCCGCTCATGAG
ACAATAACCCTGATAAATGCTTCAATAATATTGAAAAAGGAAGAGTATGAGTATTCAACATTTCCGTGTC
GCCCTTATTCCCTTTTTTGCGGCATTTTGCCTTCCTGTTTTTGCTCACCCAGAAACGCTGGTGAAAGTAA
AAGATGCTGAAGATCAGTTGGGTGCACGAGTGGGTTACATCGAACTGGATCTCAACAGCGGTAAGATCCT
TGAGAGTTTTCGCCCCGAAGAACGTTTTCCAATGATGAGCACTTTTAAAGTTCTGCTATGTGGCGCGGTA
TTATCCCGTATTGACGCCGGGCAAGAGCAACTCGGTCGCCGCATACACTATTCTCAGAATGACTTGGTTG
AGTACTCACCAGTCACAGAAAAGCATCTTACGGATGGCATGACAGTAAGAGAATTATGCAGTGCTGCCAT
AACCATGAGTGATAACACTGCGGCCAACTTACTTCTGACAACGATCGGAGGACCGAAGGAGCTAACCGCT
TTTTTGCACAACATGGGGGATCATGTAACTCGCCTTGATCGTTGGGAACCGGAGCTGAATGAAGCCATAC
CAAACGACGAGCGTGACACCACGATGCCTGTAGCAATGGCAACAACGTTGCGCAAACTATTAACTGGCGA
ACTACTTACTCTAGCTTCCCGGCAACAATTAATAGACTGGATGGAGGCGGATAAAGTTGCAGGACCACTT
CTGCGCTCGGCCCTTCCGGCTGGCTGGTTTATTGCTGATAAATCTGGAGCCGGTGAGCGTGGGTCTCGCG
GTATCATTGCAGCACTGGGGCCAGATGGTAAGCCCTCCCGTATCGTAGTTATCTACACGACGGGGAGTCA
GGCAACTATGGATGAACGAAATAGACAGATCGCTGAGATAGGTGCCTCACTGATTAAGCATTGGTAACTG
TCAGACCAAGTTTACTCATATATACTTTAGATTGATTTAAAACTTCATTTTTAATTTAAAAGGATCTAGG
TGAAGATCCTTTTTGATAATCTCATGACCAAAATCCCTTAACGTGAGTTTTCGTTCCACTGAGCGTCAGA
CCCCGTAGAAAAGATCAAAGGATCTTCTTGAGATCCTTTTTTTCTGCGCGTAATCTGCTGCTTGCAAACA
AAAAAACCACCGCTACCAGCGGTGGTTTGTTTGCCGGATCAAGAGCTACCAACTCTTTTTCCGAAGGTAA
CTGGCTTCAGCAGAGCGCAGATACCAAATACTGTTCTTCTAGTGTAGCCGTAGTTAGGCCACCACTTCAA
GAACTCTGTAGCACCGCCTACATACCTCGCTCTGCTAATCCTGTTACCAGTGGCTGCTGCCAGTGGCGAT
AAGTCGTGTCTTACCGGGTTGGACTCAAGACGATAGTTACCGGATAAGGCGCAGCGGTCGGGCTGAACGG
GGGGTTCGTGCACACAGCCCAGCTTGGAGCGAACGACCTACACCGAACTGAGATACCTACAGCGTGAGCT
ATGAGAAAGCGCCACGCTTCCCGAAGGGAGAAAGGCGGACAGGTATCCGGTAAGCGGCAGGGTCGGAACA
GGAGAGCGCACGAGGGAGCTTCCAGGGGGAAACGCCTGGTATCTTTATAGTCCTGTCGGGTTTCGCCACC
TCTGACTTGAGCGTCGATTTTTGTGATGCTCGTCAGGGGGGCGGAGCCTATGGAAAAACGCCAGCAACGC
GGCCTTTTTACGGTTCCTGGCCTTTTGCTGGCCTTTTGCTCACATGTTCTTTCCTGCGTTATCCCCTGAT
TCTGTGGATAACCGTATTACCGCCTTTGAGTGAGCTGATACCGCTCGCCGCAGCCGAACGACCGAGCGCA
GCGAGTCAGTGAGCGAGGAAGCGGAAGAGCGCCCAATACGCAAACCGCCTCTCCCCGCGCGTTGGCCGAT
TCATTAATGCAGCTGGCACGACAGGTTTCCCGACTGGAAAGCGGGCAGTGAGCGCAACGCAATTAATGTG
AGTTAGCTCACTCATTAGGCACCCCAGGCTTTACACTTTATGCTTCCGGCTCGTATGTTGTGTGGAATTG
TGAGCGGATAACAATTTCACACAGGAAACAGCTATGACCATGATTACGCCAAGCGCGCAATTAACCCTCA
CTAAAGGGAACAAAAGCTGGAGCTGCAAGC
Features (pLannotate 1.2.2; 31 found; start..end, strand, type, name):
      5..231     +  promoter       RSV promoter: Rous sarcoma virus enhancer/promoter
    232..412     +  LTR            5' LTR (truncated): truncated 5' long terminal repeat (LTR) from HIV-1
    459..584     +  misc_feature   HIV-1 Ψ: packaging signal of human immunodeficiency virus type 1
    568..931     +  CDS            HIV-1 gag (fragment): gag protein from human immunodeficiency virus 1; gag
   1077..1310    +  misc_feature   RRE: The Rev response element (RRE) of HIV-1 allows for Rev-dependent mRNA export from the nucleus to the cytoplasm.
   1687..1713    +  CDS            Rev (fragment): human immunodeficiency virus 1 (HIV-1) Rev protein; rev; enhances nuclear export of unspliced and incompletely spliced viral mRNAs
   1720..1743    +  promoter       SV40 promoter (fragment): SV40 early promoter
   1744..1815    +  promoter       SV40 promoter (fragment): SV40 enhancer and early promoter
   1839..1974    +  rep_origin     SV40 ori: SV40 origin of replication
   2020..2616    +  CDS            PuroR (fragment): puromycin N-acetyltransferase; pac from Streptomyces; confers resistance to puromycin
   2665..2782    +  misc_feature   cPPT/CTS: central polypurine tract and central termination sequence of HIV-1
   2847..2913    +  CDS            small t antigen (fragment): SV40 (simian virus 40) small t antigen
   2920..4098    +  promoter       EF-1α promoter: strong constitutive promoter for human elongation factor EF-1α
   4115..4849    +  CDS            PPARG (fragment): PPARG_HUMAN - Also known as NR1C3. Experimental evidence at protein level: Swiss-Prot protein existence level 1. (Microbial infection) Upon treatment with M.tuberculosis or its lipoprotein LpqH, phosphorylation of MAPK p38 and IL-6 production are modulated, probably via this protein. From Homo sapiens (Human).
   4880..4933    +  promoter       U6 promoter (fragment): RNA polymerase III promoter for human U6 snRNA
   4975..5563    +  misc_feature   WPRE: woodchuck hepatitis virus posttranscriptional regulatory element
   5614..5633    +  misc_feature   cPPT/CTS (fragment): central polypurine tract and central termination sequence of HIV-1
   5635..5868    +  LTR            3' LTR (ΔU3): self-inactivating 3' long terminal repeat (LTR) from HIV-1
   5946..6067    +  polyA_signal   SV40 poly(A) signal: SV40 polyadenylation signal
   6107..6242    +  rep_origin     SV40 ori: SV40 origin of replication
   6263..6281    -  promoter       T7 promoter: promoter for bacteriophage T7 RNA polymerase
   6289..6444    +  CDS            lacZα (fragment): LacZα fragment of β-galactosidase; lacZ fragment
   6449..6877    +  rep_origin     f1 ori (sequence partly withheld): f1 bacteriophage origin of replication; arrow indicates direction of (+) strand synthesis
   6930..7034    +  promoter       AmpR promoter: bla
   7035..7895    +  CDS            AmpR: β-lactamase; bla; confers resistance to ampicillin, carbenicillin, and related antibiotics
   8066..8654    +  rep_origin     ori: high-copy-number ColE1/pMB1/pBR322/pUC origin of replication
   8837..8929    +  CDS            lacI (fragment): lac repressor; lacI; The lac repressor binds to the lac operator to inhibit transcription in E. coli. This inhibition can be relieved by adding lactose or isopropyl-β-D-thiogalactopyranoside (IPTG).
   8942..8963    +  protein_bind   CAP binding site: CAP binding activates transcription in the presence of cAMP. E. coli catabolite activator protein
   8978..9008    +  promoter       lac promoter: promoter for the E. coli lac operon
   9016..9032    +  protein_bind   lac operator: The lac repressor binds to the lac operator to inhibit transcription in E. coli. This inhibition can be relieved by adding lactose or isopropyl-β-D-thiogalactopyranoside (IPTG). lac repressor encoded by lacI
   9077..9095    +  promoter       T3 promoter: promoter for bacteriophage T3 RNA polymerase
