[The description below was written by a language model from this plasmid's Addgene catalogue record and pLannotate feature annotations shown in this document.]
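Description:
TFORF0885 is a lentiviral mammalian expression plasmid built on the pLX_TRC317 backbone and belongs to a barcoded library of transcription factor open reading frames. It is propagated in E. coli through a high-copy ColE1/pUC-type origin with ampicillin selection (AmpR under its own promoter). The bacterial portion also carries an f1 origin and remnants of a lac/lacZα cloning region flanked by T7 and T3 promoters. The depositor notes that the plasmid can recombine, as is common for LTR-containing vectors.

The viral cassette has a third-generation, self-inactivating layout. An RSV promoter drives a truncated HIV-1 5' LTR, followed by the Ψ packaging signal with a gag fragment, the RRE for Rev-dependent export of the genomic RNA, a cPPT/CTS, a WPRE to enhance transcript expression, and a ΔU3 3' LTR with a downstream SV40 poly(A) signal.

Two expression units lie between the LTRs. An SV40 early promoter/origin drives puromycin N-acetyltransferase for selecting transduced cells. The EF-1α promoter drives the human PPARG insert, a synthesized ORF of about 850 bp that the depositor links to specific transcript isoforms. It is annotated as a PPARG fragment, consistent with a short isoform rather than the full-length receptor. The record describes a unique 24-bp barcode for each ORF, but the feature table does not annotate it. A short U6-like match between the ORF and the WPRE is probably a residual sequence rather than a functional promoter.

The construct is intended for constitutive overexpression of PPARG, with the barcode identifying the transcription factor in pooled screens, such as those for directed differentiation.
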