Addgene plasmid #142210: TFORF0885
Purpose: Lentiviral vector for overexpressing transcription factor ORFs with unique 24-bp barcodes. Barcodes facilitate identification of transcription factors in pooled screens.
Depositing lab: Feng Zhang. Depositing organization: Broad Institute. Publication: A transcription factor atlas of directed differentiation. Joung J, Ma S, Tay T, Geiger-Schuller KR, Kirchgatterer PC, Verdine VK, Guo B, Arias-Garcia MA, Allen WE, Singh A, Kuksenko O, Abudayyeh OO, Gootenberg JS, Fu Z, Macrae RK, Buenrostro JD, Regev A, Zhang F. Cell. 2023 Jan 5;186(1):209-229.e26. doi: 10.1016/j.cell.2022.11.026. PubMed 36608654.
Backbone
  Vector backbone: pLX_TRC317
  Backbone manufacturer: Broad Institute Genetic Perturbation Platform
  Backbone size w/o insert (bp): 8264
  Vector type: Mammalian Expression, Lentiviral
  Selectable markers: Puromycin
Growth in bacteria
  Bacterial resistance: Ampicillin, 100 μg/mL
  Growth temperature: 37°C
  Growth strain: NEB Stable
  Copy number: High Copy
Gene/Insert
  Gene/Insert name: PPARG
  Species: H. sapiens (human)
  Insert size (bp): 854
  Entrez Gene: PPARG (a.k.a. CIMT1, GLM1, NR1C3, PPARG1, PPARG2, PPARG5, PPARgamma)
  Promoter: EF1a
  Cloning method: Unknown
  Sequencing primers: 5′ GGGTGGAGACTGAAGTTAGGCCAG; 3′ CACATAGCGTAAAAGGAGCAACATAG
Terms and licenses: Academic/Nonprofit Terms; Industry Terms: Not Available to Industry
Depositor comments: XM_011533844,ENST00000397000 . The transcription factor ORF portion of this plasmid was synthesized by Genewiz. Please test multiple small colonies in case of plasmid recombination. To make this collection available in a timely manner, a portion of this collection was not fully sequenced by Addgene. If an Addgene verified full plasmid sequence is not available, please contact us prior to placing an order to request the full sequence.
How to cite: TFORF0885 was a gift from Feng Zhang (Addgene plasmid # 142210 ; http://n2t.net/addgene:142210 ; RRID:Addgene_142210)
