>Addgene plasmid #142210 | TFORF0885 | depositor partial sequence | sequence record 278768 | Insert
ACCGCCACCATGACCATGGTTGACACAGAGATGCCATTCTGGCCCACCAACTTTGGGATCAGCTCCGTGG
ATCTCTCCGTAATGGAAGACCACTCCCACTCCTTTGATATCAAGCCCTTCACTACTGTTGACTTCTCCAG
CATTTCTACTCCACATTACGAAGACATTCCATTCACAAGAACAGATCCAGTGGTTGCAGATTACAAGTAT
GACCTGAAACTTCAAGAGTACCAAAGTGCAATCAAAGTGGAGCCTGCATCTCCACCTTATTATTCTGAGA
AGACTCAGCTCTACAATAAGCCTCATGAAGAGCCTTCCAACTCCCTCATGGCAATTGAATGTCGTGTCTG
TGGAGATAAAGCTTCTGGATTTCACTATGGAGTTCATGCTTGTGAAGGATGCAAGGGTTTCTTCCGGAGA
ACAATCAGATTGAAGCTTATCTATGACAGATGTGATCTTAACTGTCGGATCCACAAAAAAAGTAGAAATA
AATGTCAGTACTGTCGGTTTCAGAAATGCCTTGCAGTGGGGATGTCTCATAATGCCATCAGGTTTGGGCG
GATGCCACAGGCCGAGAAGGAGAAGCTGTTGGCGGAGATCTCCAGTGATATCGACCAGCTGAATCCAGAG
TCCGCTGACCTCCGGGCCCTGGCAAAACATTTGTATGACTCATACATAAAGTCCTTCCCGCTGACCAAAG
CAAAGGCGAGGGCGATCTTGACAGGAAAGACAACAGACAAATCAACCGCCCAGGTTTGCTAGTAATGAAC
TAGTCCGTAACTTGAAAGTATTTCGATTTCTTGGCTTTATATATCTTGTGGAAAGGACGATATTGCACTA
GTGGCCGATGAGGA
