>Addgene plasmid #142210 | TFORF0885 | depositor partial sequence | sequence record 278769 | Barcode
TATTGCACTAGTGGCCGATGAGGA
